>Addgene plasmid #137829 | FKBP-CD28TMD-NTEVp(H75E) | addgene full sequence | sequence record 311953 | Addgene NGS Result
GACATTGATTATTGACTAGTTATTAATAGTAATCAATTACGGGGTCATTAGTTCATAGCCCATATATGGA
GTTCCGCGTTACATAACTTACGGTAAATGGCCCGCCTGGCTGACCGCCCAACGACCCCCGCCCATTGACG
TCAATAATGACGTATGTTCCCATAGTAACGCCAATAGGGACTTTCCATTGACGTCAATGGGTGGAGTATT
TACGGTAAACTGCCCACTTGGCAGTACATCAAGTGTATCATATGCCAAGTACGCCCCCTATTGACGTCAA
TGACGGTAAATGGCCCGCCTGGCATTATGCCCAGTACATGACCTTATGGGACTTTCCTACTTGGCAGTAC
ATCTACGTATTAGTCATCGCTATTACCATGGTGATGCGGTTTTGGCAGTACATCAATGGGCGTGGATAGC
GGTTTGACTCACGGGGATTTCCAAGTCTCCACCCCATTGACGTCAATGGGAGTTTGTTTTGGCACCAAAA
TCAACGGGACTTTCCAAAATGTCGTAACAACTCCGCCCCATTGACGCAAATGGGCGGTAGGCGTGTACGG
TGGGAGGTCTATATAAGCAGAGCTCTCTGGCTAACTAGAGAACCCACTGCTTACTGGCTTATCGAAATTA
ATACGACTCACTATAGGGAGTCCCAAGCTGGCTAGCGCCATCATGTGCCGAGCCATCTCTCTTAGGCGCT
TGCTGCTGCTGCTGCTGCAGCTGTCACAACTCCTAGCTGTCACTCAAGGGGATTACAAGGATCACGATGG
GGATTACAAAGATCATGACATTGACTACAAGGATGACGATGATAAGATGGGAGTGCAGGTGGAAACCATC
TCCCCAGGAGACGGGCGCACCTTCCCCAAGCGCGGCCAGACCTGCGTGGTGCACTACACCGGGATGCTTG
AAGATGGAAAGAAATTTGATTCCTCCCGGGACAGAAACAAGCCCTTTAAGTTTATGCTAGGCAAGCAGGA
GGTGATCCGAGGCTGGGAAGAAGGGGTTGCCCAGATGAGTGTGGGTCAGAGAGCCAAACTGACTATATCT
CCAGATTATGCCTATGGTGCCACTGGGCACCCAGGCATCATCCCACCACATGCCACTCTCGTCTTCGATG
TGGAGCTTCTAAAACTGGAAAGTGCTGGTGGTAGTGCTGGTGGTAGTGCTGGTGGTAGTGCTGGTGGTAG
TGCTGGTGGTCCTCGAGCTCAAGCTTCGAATTCTGCAGTCGACGGTACCGCGGGCCCGGGATCCACCGGA
TCTAGAGGCGGATCTGGAGGCTCTGGGGGTTCAGGCGGATCAGGAGGCAGTGGCGGGTCAACCGGTCTTG
TCGTCGTTGCAGGGGTGCTCTTCTGTTATGGTCTGTTGGTGACAGTCGCACTGTGTGTAGGAGGCGGTAG
CGGAGGCGGCGCCGAGAGCTTGTTTAAGGGGCCGCGTGATTACAACCCGATATCGAGCACCATTTGTCAT
TTGACGAATGAATCTGATGGGCACACAACATCGTTGTATGGTATTGGATTTGGTCCCTTCATCATTACAA
ACAAGCACTTGTTTAGAAGAAATAATGGAACACTGTTGGTCCAATCACTACATGGTGTATTCAAGGTCAA
GAACACCACGACTTTGCAACAAGAGCTCATTGATGGGAGGGACATGATAATTATTCGCATGCCTAAGGAT
TTCCCACCATTTCCTCAAAAGCTGAAATTTAGAGAGCCACAAAGGGAAGAGCGCATATGTCTTGTGACAA
CCAACTTCCAAACTTAGGCGGCCGCTCGAGTCTAGAGGGCCCGTTTAAACCCGCTGATCAGCCTCGACTG
TGCCTTCTAGTTGCCAGCCATCTGTTGTTTGCCCCTCCCCCGTGCCTTCCTTGACCCTGGAAGGTGCCAC
TCCCACTGTCCTTTCCTAATAAAATGAGGAAATTGCATCGCATTGTCTGAGTAGGTGTCATTCTATTCTG
GGGGGTGGGGTGGGGCAGGACAGCAAGGGGGAGGATTGGGAAGTCAATAGCAGGCATGCTGGGGATGCGG
TGGGCTCTATGGCTTCTGAGGCGGAAAGAACCAGCTGGGGCTCTAGGGGGTATCCCC
[124 nt withheld, positions 2088-2211]
C
[91 nt withheld, positions 2213-2303]
A
[49 nt withheld, positions 2305-2353]
CCTTTGACGTTGGAGTCCACGTTCTTT
[37 nt withheld, positions 2381-2417]
ACCCTATCTCGGTCTATTCTTTTGATTTATAAGGGATTTTGCCGATTTCGGCCTATTGGTTAAAAAATGA
GCTGATTTAACAAAAATTTAACGCGAATTAATTCTGTGGAATGTGTGTCAGTTAGGCTCAATTAGTCAGC
AACCATAGTCCCGCCCCTAACTCCGCCCATCCCGCCCCTAACTCCGCCCAGTTCCGCCCATTCTCCGCCC
CATGGCTGACTAATTTTTTTTATTTATGCAGAGGCCGAGGCCGCCTCTGCCTCTGAGCTATTCCAGAAGT
AGTGAGGAGGCTTTTTTGGAGGCCTAGGCTTTTGCAAAAAGCTCCCGGGAGCTTGTATATCCATTTTCGG
AGGTTGGGCTTCGGAATCGTTTTCCGGGACGCCGGCTGGATGATCCTCCAGCGCGGGGATCTCATGCTGG
AGTTCTTCGCCCACCCCAACTTGTTTATTGCAGCTTATAATGGTTACAAATAAAGCAATAGCATCACAAA
TTTCACAAATAAAGCATTTTTTTCACTGCATTCTAGTTGTGGTTTGTCCAAACTCATCAATGTATCTTAT
CATGTCTGTATACCGTCGACCTCTAGCTAGAGCTTGGCGTAATCATGGTCATAGCTGTTTCCTGTGTGAA
ATTGTTATCCGCTCACAATTCCACACAACATACGAGCCGGAAGCATAAAGTGTAAAGCCTGGGGTGCCTA
ATGAGTGAGCTAACTCACATTAATTGCGTTGCGCTCACTGCCCGCTTTCCAGTCGGGAAACCTGTCGTGC
CAGCTGCATTAATGAATCGGCCAACGCGCGGGGAGAGGCGGTTTGCGTATTGGGCGCTCTTCCGCTTCCT
CGCTCACTGACTCGCTGCGCTCGGTCGTTCGGCTGCGGCGAGCGGTATCAGCTCACTCAAAGGCGGTAAT
ACGGTTATCCACAGAATCAGGGGATAACGCAGGAAAGAACATGTGAGCAAAAGGCCAGCAAAAGGCCAGG
AACCGTAAAAAGGCCGCGTTGCTGGCGTTTTTCCATAGGCTCCGCCCCCCTGACGAGCATCACAAAAATC
GACGCTCAAGTCAGAGGTGGCGAAACCCGACAGGACTATAAAGATACCAGGCGTTTCCCCCTGGAAGCTC
CCTCGTGCGCTCTCCTGTTCCGACCCTGCCGCTTACCGGATACCTGTCCGCCTTTCTCCCTTCGGGAAGC
GTGGCGCTTTCTCATAGCTCACGCTGTAGGTATCTCAGTTCGGTGTAGGTCGTTCGCTCCAAGCTGGGCT
GTGTGCACGAACCCCCCGTTCAGCCCGACCGCTGCGCCTTATCCGGTAACTATCGTCTTGAGTCCAACCC
GGTAAGACACGACTTATCGCCACTGGCAGCAGCCACTGGTAACAGGATTAGCAGAGCGAGGTATGTAGGC
GGTGCTACAGAGTTCTTGAAGTGGTGGCCTAACTACGGCTACACTAGAAGAACAGTATTTGGTATCTGCG
CTCTGCTGAAGCCAGTTACCTTCGGAAAAAGAGTTGGTAGCTCTTGATCCGGCAAACAAACCACCGCTGG
TAGCGGTGGTTTTTTTGTTTGCAAGCAGCAGATTACGCGCAGAAAAAAAGGATCTCAAGAAGATCCTTTG
ATCTTTTCTACGGGGTCTGACGCTCAGTGGAACGAAAACTCACGTTAAGGGATTTTGGTCATGAGATTAT
CAAAAAGGATCTTCACCTAGATCCTTTTAAATTAAAAATGAAGTTTTAAATCAATCTAAAGTATATATGA
GTAAACTTGGTCTGACAGTTACCAATGCTTAATCAGTGAGGCACCTATCTCAGCGATCTGTCTATTTCGT
TCATCCATAGTTGCCTGACTCCCCGTCGTGTAGATAACTACGATACGGGAGGGCTTACCATCTGGCCCCA
GTGCTGCAATGATACCGCGAGATCCACGCTCACCGGCTCCAGATTTATCAGCAATAAACCAGCCAGCCGG
AAGGGCCGAGCGCAGAAGTGGTCCTGCAACTTTATCCGCCTCCATCCAGTCTATTAATTGTTGCCGGGAA
GCTAGAGTAAGTAGTTCGCCAGTTAATAGTTTGCGCAACGTTGTTGCCATTGCTACAGGCATCGTGGTGT
CACGCTCGTCGTTTGGTATGGCTTCATTCAGCTCCGGTTCCCAACGATCAAGGCGAGTTACATGATCCCC
CATGTTGTGCAAAAAAGCGGTTAGCTCCTTCGGTCCTCCGATCGTTGTCAGAAGTAAGTTGGCCGCAGTG
TTATCACTCATGGTTATGGCAGCACTGCATAATTCTCTTACTGTCATGCCATCCGTAAGATGCTTTTCTG
TGACTGGTGAGTACTCAACCAAGTCATTCTGAGAATAGTGTATGCGGCGACCGAGTTGCTCTTGCCCGGC
GTCAATACGGGATAATACCGCGCCACATAGCAGAACTTTAAAAGTGCTCATCATTGGAAAACGTTCTTCG
GGGCGAAAACTCTCAAGGATCTTACCGCTGTTGAGATCCAGTTCGATGTAACCCACTCGTGCACCCAACT
GATCTTCAGCATCTTTTACTTTCACCAGCGTTTCTGGGTGAGCAAAAACAGGAAGGCAAAATGCCGCAAA
AAAGGGAATAAGGGCGACACGGAAATGTTGAATACTCATACTCTTCCTTTTTCAATATTATTGAAGCATT
TATCAGGGTTATTGTCTCATGAGCGGATACATATTTGAATGTATTTAGAAAAATAAACAAATAGGGGTTC
CGCGCACATTTCCCCGAAAAGTGCCACCTGACGTCGACGGATCGGGAGATCTCCCGATCCCCTATGGTGC
ACTCTCAGTACAATCTGCTCTGATGCCGCATAGTTAAGCCAGTATCTGCTCCCTGCTTGTGTGTTGGAGG
TCGCTGAGTAGTGCGCGAGCAAAATTTAAGCTACAACAAGGCAAGGCTTGACCGACAATTGCATGAAGAA
TCTGCTTAGGGTTAGGCGTTTTGCGCTGCTTCGCGATGTACGGGCCAGATATACGCGTT
Features (pLannotate 1.2.2; 25 found; start..end, strand, type, name):
      1..380     +  enhancer       CMV enhancer: human cytomegalovirus immediate early enhancer
    381..584     +  promoter       CMV promoter: human cytomegalovirus (CMV) immediate early promoter
    580..613     +  LTR            5' LTR (truncated) (fragment): truncated 5' long terminal repeat (LTR) from HIV-1
    629..647     +  promoter       T7 promoter: promoter for bacteriophage T7 RNA polymerase
    673..750     +  CDS            Cd4 (fragment): CD4_MOUSE - Experimental evidence at protein level: Swiss-Prot protein existence level 1. Integral membrane glycoprotein that plays an essential role in the immune response and serves multiple functions in responses against both external and internal offenses. In T-cells, functions primarily as a coreceptor for MHC class II molecule:peptide complex. The antigens presented by class II peptides are derived from extracellular proteins while class I peptides are derived from cytosolic proteins. Interacts simultaneously with the T-cell receptor (TCR) and the MHC class II presented by antigen presen
    772..812     +  CDS            3xFLAG (fragment): three tandem FLAG® epitope tags, followed by an enterokinase cleavage site
    817..1140    +  CDS            FKBP1A: FKB1A_HUMAN - Also known as FKBP1, FKBP12. Experimental evidence at protein level: Swiss-Prot protein existence level 1. Keeps in an inactive conformation TGFBR1, the TGF-beta type I serine/threonine kinase receptor, preventing TGF-beta receptor activation in absence of ligand. Recruits SMAD7 to ACVR1B which prevents the association of SMAD2 and SMAD3 with the activin receptor complex, thereby blocking the activin signal. May modulate the RYR1 calcium channel activity. PPIases accelerate the folding of proteins. It catalyzes the cis-trans isomerization of proline imidic peptide bonds in oligop
   1202..1254    +  misc_feature   MCS: multiple cloning site
   1327..1389    +  CDS            Cd28 (fragment): CD28_MOUSE - Experimental evidence at protein level: Swiss-Prot protein existence level 1. Involved in T-cell activation, the induction of cell proliferation and cytokine production and promotion of T-cell survival. Enhances the production of IL4 and IL10 in T-cells in conjunction with TCR/CD3 ligation and CD40L costimulation. From Mus musculus (Mouse).
   1417..1764    +  CDS            TEV protease (fragment): tobacco etch virus protease (Kapust et al., 2001)
   1818..1929    +  polyA_signal   bGH poly(A) signal: bovine growth hormone polyadenylation signal
   2046..2067    +  promoter       SV40 promoter (fragment): SV40 enhancer and early promoter
   2088..2516    +  rep_origin     f1 ori (sequence partly withheld): f1 bacteriophage origin of replication; arrow indicates direction of (+) strand synthesis
   2521..2543    +  promoter       SV40 promoter (fragment): SV40 enhancer and early promoter
   2544..2735    +  promoter       SV40 promoter: SV40 early promoter
   2762..2860    +  CDS            ble (fragment): BLE_KLEPN - Experimental evidence at protein level: Swiss-Prot protein existence level 1. Binding protein with a strong affinity to the bleomycin family of antibiotics. Binds to CL990; an antimitotic-antibiotic compound. From Klebsiella pneumoniae.
   2855..2976    +  polyA_signal   SV40 poly(A) signal: SV40 polyadenylation signal
   3049..3065    -  protein_bind   lac operator: The lac repressor binds to the lac operator to inhibit transcription in E. coli. This inhibition can be relieved by adding lactose or isopropyl-β-D-thiogalactopyranoside (IPTG). lac repressor encoded by lacI
   3073..3103    -  promoter       lac promoter: promoter for the E. coli lac operon
   3118..3139    -  protein_bind   CAP binding site: CAP binding activates transcription in the presence of cAMP. E. coli catabolite activator protein
   3152..3244    -  CDS            lacI (fragment): lac repressor; lacI; The lac repressor binds to the lac operator to inhibit transcription in E. coli. This inhibition can be relieved by adding lactose or isopropyl-β-D-thiogalactopyranoside (IPTG).
   3427..4015    -  rep_origin     ori: high-copy-number ColE1/pMB1/pBR322/pUC origin of replication
   4186..5046    -  CDS            AmpR: β-lactamase; bla; confers resistance to ampicillin, carbenicillin, and related antibiotics
   5047..5151    -  promoter       AmpR promoter: bla
   5210..5262    -  misc_feature   bom (fragment): basis of mobility region from pBR322
