[The description below was written by a language model from this plasmid's Addgene catalogue record and pLannotate feature annotations shown in this document.]
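Description:
FKBP-CD28TMD-NTEVp(H75E) is a mammalian expression plasmid of about 5.4 kb built on a pcDNA3.1/HygroR(+)-derived backbone. It is propagated in E. coli through a high-copy ColE1/pUC-type origin with ampicillin selection (AmpR under its own bla promoter), and it also carries an f1 origin. Although the backbone name implies hygromycin selection, the annotated sequence shows no intact mammalian marker. Downstream of the SV40 early promoter there is only a short fragment resembling a bleomycin-resistance gene, followed by the SV40 poly(A) signal. This fits the small recorded backbone size and suggests the plasmid is mainly suited to transient transfection.

The payload is a roughly 1.1 kb fusion gene cloned between NheI and NotI. It is transcribed from the CMV immediate-early enhancer/promoter and terminated by the bGH polyadenylation signal, and a T7 promoter sits upstream of the coding region. The open reading frame begins with a short segment matching the N-terminal region of CD4, presumably a signal peptide. It continues through an N-terminal 3xFLAG epitope for detection and the human FKBP12 (FKBP1A) domain, which serves as the rapamycin-binding ectodomain. A linker region is followed by a CD28-derived transmembrane segment and then the N-terminal fragment of tobacco etch virus protease carrying the H75E substitution.

This protein is one chain of a MESA (modular extracellular sensor architecture) synthetic receptor based on split TEV protease. Rapamycin-induced dimerisation with a partner chain, which is not part of this plasmid, is meant to bring the complementary protease fragment close enough to reconstitute proteolytic activity. The H75E mutation comes from work on computation-guided optimisation of split protein systems, though the record does not state its specific effect.
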