Addgene plasmid #137829: FKBP-CD28TMD-NTEVp(H75E)
Purpose: MESA split-TEV protease chain with FKBP Rapamycin ectodomain, CD28 transmembrane domain, N-terminal H75E mutant TEV protease
Depositing lab: Joshua Leonard. Depositing organization: Northwestern University. Publication: Computation-guided optimization of split protein systems. Dolberg TB, Meger AT, Boucher JD, Corcoran WK, Schauer EE, Prybutok AN, Raman S, Leonard JN. Nat Chem Biol. 2021 May;17(5):531-539. doi: 10.1038/s41589-020-00729-8. Epub 2021 Feb 1. PubMed 33526893.
Backbone
  Vector backbone: pcDNA3.1/HygroR(+)
  Backbone size w/o insert (bp): 4318
  Total vector size (bp): 5413
  Vector type: Mammalian Expression
Growth in bacteria
  Bacterial resistance: Ampicillin, 100 μg/mL
  Growth temperature: 37°C
  Growth strain: DH5alpha
  Copy number: High Copy
Gene/Insert
  Gene/Insert name: FKBP-CD28TMD-NTEVp(H75E)
  Species: H. sapiens (human)
  Insert size (bp): 1095
  Mutation: Mutated Histidine 75 to Glutamic Acid in NTEVp fragment
  Promoter: CMV
  Tag / fusion protein: 3x FLAG (N terminal on insert)
  Cloning method: Restriction Enzyme; 5′ cloning site NheI (not destroyed); 3′ cloning site NotI (not destroyed)
  Sequencing primers: 5′ CGCAAATGGGCGGTAGGCGTG; 3′ TAGAAGGCACAGTCGAGG
Terms and licenses: Academic/Nonprofit Terms; Industry Terms: Not Available to Industry
Depositor comments: Please visit https://www.biorxiv.org/content/10.1101/863530v2 for bioRxiv preprint.
How to cite: FKBP-CD28TMD-NTEVp(H75E) was a gift from Joshua Leonard (Addgene plasmid # 137829 ; http://n2t.net/addgene:137829 ; RRID:Addgene_137829)
